LOCUS       Exported 2674 bp ds-DNA circular SYN 13-MAY-2021
DEFINITION  ssRNA expression for dsRNA production.
ACCESSION   .
VERSION     .
KEYWORDS    U6Lin28a-as
SOURCE      synthetic DNA construct
  ORGANISM  synthetic DNA construct
REFERENCE   1 (bases 1 to 2674)
  TITLE     Petr Svoboda lab unpublished
REFERENCE   2 (bases 1 to 2674)
  AUTHORS   .
  TITLE     Direct Submission
  JOURNAL   Exported May 13, 2021 from SnapGene Server 1.1.58
            http://www.snapgene.com
FEATURES             Location/Qualifiers
     source          1..2674
                     /organism="synthetic DNA construct"
                     /mol_type="other DNA"
     promoter        80..320
                     /label=U6 promoter
                     /note="RNA polymerase III promoter for human U6 snRNA"
     primer_bind     80..100
                     /label=hU6-F
                     /note="Human U6 promoter, forward primer"
     primer_bind     251..270
                     /label=LKO.1 5'
                     /note="Human U6 promoter, forward primer"
     primer_bind     complement(673..691)
                     /label=pBRforEco
                     /note="pBR322 vectors, upsteam of EcoRI site, forward
                     primer"
     promoter        759..863
                     /gene="bla"
                     /label=AmpR promoter
     CDS             864..1724
                     /codon_start=1
                     /gene="bla"
                     /product="beta-lactamase"
                     /label=AmpR
                     /note="confers resistance to ampicillin, carbenicillin, and
                     related antibiotics"
                     /translation="MSIQHFRVALIPFFAAFCLPVFAHPETLVKVKDAEDQLGARVGYI
                     ELDLNSGKILESFRPEERFPMMSTFKVLLCGAVLSRIDAGQEQLGRRIHYSQNDLVEYS
                     PVTEKHLTDGMTVRELCSAAITMSDNTAANLLLTTIGGPKELTAFLHNMGDHVTRLDRW
                     EPELNEAIPNDERDTTMPVAMATTLRKLLTGELLTLASRQQLIDWMEADKVAGPLLRSA
                     LPAGWFIADKSGAGERGSRGIIAALGPDGKPSRIVVIYTTGSQATMDERNRQIAEIGAS
                     LIKHW"
     primer_bind     complement(1082..1101)
                     /label=Amp-R
                     /note="Ampicillin resistance gene, reverse primer"
     rep_origin      1895..2483
                     /direction=RIGHT
                     /label=ori
                     /note="high-copy-number ColE1/pMB1/pBR322/pUC origin of
                     replication"
     primer_bind     2384..2403
                     /label=pBR322ori-F
                     /note="pBR322 origin, forward primer"
     primer_bind     2637..2654
                     /label=L4440
                     /note="L4440 vector, forward primer"
ORIGIN
        1 acgcaaaccg cctctccccg cgcgttggcc gattcattaa tgcagctggc acgacaggtt
       61 tcccgactgg aaagcaattg agggcctatt tcccatgatt ccttcatatt tgcatatacg
      121 atacaaggct gttagagaga taattggaat taatttgact gtaaacacaa agatattagt
      181 acaaaatacg tgacgtagaa agtaataatt tcttgggtag tttgcagttt taaaattatg
      241 ttttaaaatg gactatcata tgcttaccgt aacttgaaag tatttcgatt tcttggcttt
      301 atatatcttg tggaaaggac gaaacaccgc ggccgcggtt tgacacttgt ttcgcttccc
      361 gtctggcaag ggaaatatca cacagccttc tacaaaagaa cttccctagc ccagccactt
      421 ggcaaagcct cgggttctag ggtggttcct ccccacaaaa gccttcactt gctttcagat
      481 agagtgtggt aggagttcct ttgtctcatc ctttccttcc ctccaaggaa agacagggtg
      541 acactgggaa ccccggcctg agacacggca gtgcaagcta cccacgcaac ccacccttac
      601 ccccactttc tccactctgc agattgatgc ctctttcctt aaactccgcg gccgcttttt
      661 tctgcagggg cggcctcgtg atacgcctat ttttataggt taatgtcatg ataataatgg
      721 tttcttagac gtcaggtggc acttttcggg gaaatgtgcg cggaacccct atttgtttat
      781 ttttctaaat acattcaaat atgtatccgc tcatgagaca ataaccctga taaatgcttc
      841 aataatattg aaaaaggaag agtatgagta ttcaacattt ccgtgtcgcc cttattccct
      901 tttttgcggc attttgcctt cctgtttttg ctcacccaga aacgctggtg aaagtaaaag
      961 atgctgaaga tcagttgggt gcacgagtgg gttacatcga actggatctc aacagcggta
     1021 agatccttga gagttttcgc cccgaagaac gttttccaat gatgagcact tttaaagttc
     1081 tgctatgtgg cgcggtatta tcccgtattg acgccgggca agagcaactc ggtcgccgca
     1141 tacactattc tcagaatgac ttggttgagt actcaccagt cacagaaaag catcttacgg
     1201 atggcatgac agtaagagaa ttatgcagtg ctgccataac catgagtgat aacactgcgg
     1261 ccaacttact tctgacaacg atcggaggac cgaaggagct aaccgctttt ttgcacaaca
     1321 tgggggatca tgtaactcgc cttgatcgtt gggaaccgga gctgaatgaa gccataccaa
     1381 acgacgagcg tgacaccacg atgcctgtag caatggcaac aacgttgcgc aaactattaa
     1441 ctggcgaact acttactcta gcttcccggc aacaattaat agactggatg gaggcggata
     1501 aagttgcagg accacttctg cgctcggccc ttccggctgg ctggtttatt gctgataaat
     1561 ctggagccgg tgagcgtggg tctcgcggta tcattgcagc actggggcca gatggtaagc
     1621 cctcccgtat cgtagttatc tacacgacgg ggagtcaggc aactatggat gaacgaaata
     1681 gacagatcgc tgagataggt gcctcactga ttaagcattg gtaactgtca gaccaagttt
     1741 actcatatat actttagatt gatttaaaac ttcattttta atttaaaagg atctaggtga
     1801 agatcctttt tgataatctc atgaccaaaa tcccttaacg tgagttttcg ttccactgag
     1861 cgtcagaccc cgtagaaaag atcaaaggat cttcttgaga tccttttttt ctgcgcgtaa
     1921 tctgctgctt gcaaacaaaa aaaccaccgc taccagcggt ggtttgtttg ccggatcaag
     1981 agctaccaac tctttttccg aaggtaactg gcttcagcag agcgcagata ccaaatactg
     2041 ttcttctagt gtagccgtag ttaggccacc acttcaagaa ctctgtagca ccgcctacat
     2101 acctcgctct gctaatcctg ttaccagtgg ctgctgccag tggcgataag tcgtgtctta
     2161 ccgggttgga ctcaagacga tagttaccgg ataaggcgca gcggtcgggc tgaacggggg
     2221 gttcgtgcac acagcccagc ttggagcgaa cgacctacac cgaactgaga tacctacagc
     2281 gtgagctatg agaaagcgcc acgcttcccg aagggagaaa ggcggacagg tatccggtaa
     2341 gcggcagggt cggaacagga gagcgcacga gggagcttcc agggggaaac gcctggtatc
     2401 tttatagtcc tgtcgggttt cgccacctct gacttgagcg tcgatttttg tgatgctcgt
     2461 caggggggcg gagcctatgg aaaaacgcca gcaacgcggc ctttttacgg ttcctggcct
     2521 tttgctggcc ttttgctcac atgttctttc ctgcgttatc ccctgattct gtggataacc
     2581 gtattaccgc ctttgagtga gctgataccg ctcgccgcag ccgaacgacc gagcgcagcg
     2641 agtcagtgag cgaggaagcg gaagagcgcc caat
//
