[The description below was written by a language model from this plasmid's Addgene catalogue record and the feature table of its GenBank file.]
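Description:
U6Lin28a-as is a small (2,674 bp) RNAi-type plasmid built on the pJET1.2 cloning backbone and designed to express a single-stranded RNA derived from mouse Lin28a. It is propagated in E. coli as a high-copy plasmid through a ColE1/pUC-type origin of replication. Selection relies on ampicillin resistance from a beta-lactamase (bla) gene driven by its own AmpR promoter. No eukaryotic selection marker, reporter or viral element is annotated, so the plasmid appears suited to transient delivery into mammalian cells rather than stable selection.

The functional payload is a human U6 snRNA promoter, an RNA polymerase III promoter commonly used to drive short, non-polyadenylated, non-coding transcripts. The Lin28a-derived insert is not itself annotated in the feature table. It presumably lies in the unannotated stretch of a few hundred base pairs immediately downstream of the U6 promoter, but its exact boundaries, length and terminator are not stated, and the cloning sites are recorded as unknown. The "-as" suffix suggests that the fragment is oriented to yield the antisense strand, although the record does not say so explicitly.

The stated purpose is single-stranded RNA expression for double-stranded RNA production. This implies that the transcript is meant to anneal in cells with a complementary Lin28a RNA, for example one supplied from a matching sense-strand construct, to form long dsRNA. Such a two-plasmid arrangement is an alternative to a single inverted-repeat hairpin for studying dsRNA-triggered responses and RNAi in mammalian cells. The record lists the associated work as unpublished.
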