Addgene plasmid #120536: U6Lin28a-as
Purpose: ssRNA expression for dsRNA production
Depositing lab: Petr Svoboda. Depositing organization: Institute of Molecular Genetics of the Czech Academy of Sciences.
Backbone
  Vector backbone: pJET1.2
  Vector type: RNAi
Growth in bacteria
  Bacterial resistance: Ampicillin, 100 μg/mL
  Growth temperature: 37°C
  Growth strain: DH5alpha
  Copy number: High Copy
Gene/Insert
  Gene/Insert name: Lin28
  Species: M. musculus (mouse)
  Entrez Gene: Lin28a (a.k.a. Gm10299, Lin-28, Lin28, Tex17, lin-28A)
  Cloning method: Restriction Enzyme; 5′ cloning site Unknown (unknown if destroyed); 3′ cloning site Unknown (unknown if destroyed)
Terms and licenses: Academic/Nonprofit Terms; Industry Terms: Not Available to Industry
How to cite: U6Lin28a-as was a gift from Petr Svoboda (Addgene plasmid # 120536 ; http://n2t.net/addgene:120536 ; RRID:Addgene_120536)
